Addgene plasmid #236317: SPINT1-P1
Purpose: Study the role and mechanism of the 3' UTR in regulating SPINT1-P1 gene function.
Depositing lab: Angela Ting. Depositing organization: University of Texas MD Anderson Cancer Center. Publication: Differentiation in the human urothelia is defined by distinct alternative polyadenylation. Le NB, Sona S, Santo B, Zhang Y, Ou R, Schweickart RA, Kochat V, Padron WI, Rai K, Lee SH, Yi JM, Wessely O, Lee BH, Ting AH. Cell Rep. 2026 Jan 13;45(1):116839. doi: 10.1016/j.celrep.2025.116839. PubMed 41533515.
Backbone
  Vector backbone: pmirGLO Dual-Luciferase miRNA Target Expression Vector
  Vector type: Mammalian Expression
Growth in bacteria
  Bacterial resistance: Ampicillin, 100 μg/mL
  Growth temperature: 37°C
  Growth strain: DH5alpha
  Copy number: High Copy
Gene/Insert
  Gene/Insert name: SPINT1-P1 3'UTR
  Species: H. sapiens (human)
  Entrez Gene: SPINT1 (a.k.a. HAI, HAI1, MANSC2)
  Cloning method: Gibson Cloning
Terms and licenses: Academic/Nonprofit Terms; Industry Terms: Not Available to Industry
How to cite: SPINT1-P1 was a gift from Angela Ting (Addgene plasmid # 236317 ; http://n2t.net/addgene:236317 ; RRID:Addgene_236317)
