[The description below was written by a language model from this plasmid's Addgene catalogue record and pLannotate feature annotations shown in this document.]
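Description:
SPINT1-P1 is a mammalian dual-luciferase reporter plasmid built on the pmirGLO Dual-Luciferase miRNA Target Expression Vector, carrying a 3' UTR from the human SPINT1 gene (also known as HAI1) that was inserted by Gibson cloning. It is propagated in E. coli through a high-copy ColE1/pUC-type origin and selected with ampicillin via the β-lactamase gene. A ColE1-derived cer region is also annotated, which helps keep the plasmid monomeric.

The primary reporter is the synthetic firefly luciferase gene luc2, driven by a PGK promoter. The feature table leaves an unannotated stretch of roughly 870 nt between the end of the luc2 coding sequence and the multiple cloning site remnants. This is the position expected for the SPINT1-P1 3' UTR, although the insert itself is not annotated. The arrangement places the UTR in the firefly transcript, so that it can influence the stability or translation of that transcript. An SV40 poly(A) signal is also annotated in this region of the plasmid.

A second cassette uses the SV40 enhancer/early promoter to express human codon-optimised Renilla luciferase followed by a neomycin phosphotransferase coding region. It ends in a synthetic poly(A) signal and provides an internal normalisation control along with potential G418 selection in mammalian cells. Several short fragment hits (tnpA, large T antigen, T7 terminator, SET1, M13 ori, bom) look like partial matches within backbone sequence rather than functional elements.

The stated purpose is to study how the 3' UTR regulates SPINT1 function, in work on alternative polyadenylation in human urothelium. The "P1" label may denote one particular polyadenylation-site isoform, but the record does not define it.
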