Features (pLannotate 1.2.2; 18 found; start..end, strand, type, name):
      1..589     +  rep_origin     ori: high-copy-number ColE1/pMB1/pBR322/pUC origin of replication
    747..1607    -  CDS            AmpR: β-lactamase; bla; confers resistance to ampicillin, carbenicillin, and related antibiotics
   1608..1712    -  promoter       AmpR promoter: bla
   1755..1847    +  CDS            tnpA (fragment): TN5P_ECOLX - Also known as tnp. Experimental evidence at protein level: Swiss-Prot protein existence level 1. Mediates transposition of transposon Tn5 by a 'cut and paste' mechanism. First, the monomeric transposase binds the 19 bp inverted DNA repeats flanking the transposon. Then, dimerization of the DNA- bound transposase creates a synaptic DNA complex. After nicking of the first DNA strand, excision of the transposon proceeds through a series of intermediates. The transposase then mediates the insertion of the transposon at a new site by strand transfer. The activity of the wild- type tran
   1868..1916    -  polyA_signal   poly(A) signal: synthetic polyadenylation signal
   1980..2772    -  CDS            NeoR/KanR (fragment): aminoglycoside phosphotransferase from Tn5; aph(3')-II (or nptII); confers resistance to neomycin, kanamycin, and G418 (Geneticin®)
   2823..3755    -  CDS            hRluc: Renilla luciferase human codon-optimized
   3806..4163    -  promoter       SV40 promoter: SV40 enhancer and early promoter
   4228..4279    +  misc_feature   bom (fragment): basis of mobility region from pBR322
   4280..4312    -  rep_origin     M13 ori (fragment): M13 bacteriophage origin of replication; arrow indicates direction of (+) strand synthesis
   4317..4385    +  CDS            large T antigen (fragment): large T antigen from SV40 (simian virus 40)
   4408..4529    +  polyA_signal   SV40 poly(A) signal: SV40 polyadenylation signal
   4551..4570    -  terminator     T7 terminator (fragment): transcription terminator for bacteriophage T7 RNA polymerase
   4578..4627    -  CDS            SET1 (fragment): solubility-enhancement tag derived from T7 phage gene 10B
   4634..4659    -  misc_feature   MCS (fragment): pUC18/19 multiple cloning site
   5526..7178    -  CDS            luciferase: firefly luciferase synthetic luc2 version of the luciferase gene
   7225..7724    -  promoter       PGK promoter: mouse phosphoglycerate kinase 1 promoter
   7781..8064    -  misc_feature   cer region: ColE1-derived recombination site that helps to maintain plasmids as monomers
>Addgene plasmid #236317 | SPINT1-P1 | addgene full sequence | sequence record 469286 | Addgene NGS Result
TTGAAATCCTTTTTTTCTGCGCGTAATCTGCTGCTTGCAAACAAAAAAACCACCGCTACCAGCGGTGGTT
TGTTTGCCGGATCAAGAGCTACCAACTCTTTTTCCGAAGGTAACTGGCTTCAGCAGAGCGCAGATACCAA
ATACTGTCCTTCTAGTGTAGCCGTAGTTAGGCCACCACTTCAAGAACTCTGTAGCACCGCCTACATACCT
CGCTCTGCTAATCCTGTTACCAGTGGCTGCTGCCAGTGGCGATAAGTCGTGTCTTACCGGGTTGGACTCA
AGACGATAGTTACCGGATAAGGCGCAGCGGTCGGGCTGAACGGGGGGTTCGTGCACACAGCCCAGCTTGG
AGCGAACGACCTACACCGAACTGAGATACCTACAGCGTGAGCTATGAGAAAGCGCCACGCTTCCCGAAGG
GAGAAAGGCGGACAGGTATCCGGTAAGCGGCAGGGTCGGAACAGGAGAGCGCACGAGGGAGCTTCCAGGG
GGAAACGCCTGGTATCTTTATAGTCCTGTCGGGTTTCGCCACCTCTGACTTGAGCGTCGATTTTTGTGAT
GCTCGTCAGGGGGGCGGAGCCTATGGAAAAACGCCAGCAACGCGGCCTTTTTACGGTTCCTGGCCTTTTG
CTGGCCTTTTGCTCACATGTTCTTTCCTGCGTTATCCCCTGATTCTGTGGATAACCGTATTACCGCCTTT
GAGTGAGCTGATACCGGTTGGGCGTCGCTTGGTCGGTCATTTCGAATTACCAATGCTTAATCAGTGAGGC
ACCTATCTCAGCGATCTGTCTATTTCGTTCATCCATAGTTGCCTGACTCCCCGTCGTGTAGATAACTACG
ATACGGGAGGGCTTACCATCTGGCCCCAGTGCTGCAATGATACCGCGAGACCCACGCTCACCGGCTCCAG
ATTTATCAGCAATAAACCAGCCAGCCGGAAGGGCCGAGCGCAGAAGTGGTCCTGCAACTTTATCCGCCTC
CATCCAGTCTATTAATTGTTGCCGGGAAGCTAGAGTAAGTAGTTCGCCAGTTAATAGTTTGCGCAACGTT
GTTGCCATTGCTACAGGCATCGTGGTGTCACGCTCGTCGTTTGGTATGGCTTCATTCAGCTCCGGTTCCC
AACGATCAAGGCGAGTTACATGATCCCCCATGTTGTGCAAAAAAGCGGTTAGCTCCTTCGGTCCTCCGAT
AGTTGTCAGAAGTAAGTTGGCCGCAGTGTTATCACTCATGGTTATGGCAGCACTGCATAATTCTCTTACT
GTCATGCCATCCGTAAGATGCTTTTCTGTGACTGGTGAGTACTCAACCAAGTCATTCTGAGAATAGTGTA
TGCGGCGACCGAGTTGCTCTTGCCCGGCGTCAATACGGGATAATACCGCGCCACATAGCAGAACTTTGAA
AGTGCTCATCATTGGAAAACGTTCTTCGGGGCGAAAACTCTCAAGGATCTTACCGCTGTTGAGATCCAGT
TCGATGTAACCCACTCGTGCACCCAACTGATCTTCAGCATCTTTTACTTTCACCAGCGTTTCTGGGTGAG
CAAAAACAGGAAGGCAAAATGCCGCAAAAAAGGGAATAAGGGCGACACGGAAATGTTGAATACTCATACT
CTTCCTTTTTCAATATTATTGAAGCATTTATCAGGGTTATTGTCTCATGAGCGGATACATATTTGAATGT
ATTTAGAAAAATAAACAAATAGGGGTTCCGCGCACATTTCCCCGAAAAGTGCCACCTGACGTCTAAGAAA
CCATTACGTAGAAAGCCAGTCCGCAGAAACGGTGCTGACCCCGGATGAATGTCAGCTACTGGGCTATCTG
GACAAGGGAAAACGCAAGCGCAAAGAGGATCCTTATCGCTATCGATTCACACAAAAAACCAACACACAGA
TGTAATGAAAATAAAGATATTTTATTGCGGCCATCGTGATGGCAGGTTGGGCGTCGCTTGGTCGGTCATT
TCGAACCCCAGAGTCCCGCTCAGAAGAACTCGTCAAGAAGGCGATAGAAGGCGATGCGCTGCGAATCGGG
AGCGGCGATACCGTAAAGCACGAGGAAGCGGTCAGCCCATTCGCCGCCAAGCTCTTCAGCAATATCACGG
GTAGCCAACGCTATGTCCTGATAGCGGTCCGCCACACCCAGCCGGCCACAGTCGATGAATCCAGAAAAGC
GGCCATTTTCCACCATGATATTCGGCAAGCAGGCATCGCCATGGGTCACGACGAGATCCTCGCCGTCGGG
CATGCGCGCCTTGAGCCTGGCGAACAGTTCGGCTGGCGCGAGCCCCTGATGCTCTTCGTCCAGATCATCC
TGATCGACAAGACCGGCTTCCATCCGAGTACGTGCTCGCTCGATGCGATGTTTCGCTTGGTGGTCGAATG
GGCAGGTAGCCGGATCAAGCGTATGCAGCCGCCGCATTGCATCAGCCATGATGGATACTTTCTCGGCAGG
AGCAAGGTGAGATGACAGGAGATCCTGCCCCGGCACTTCGCCCAATAGCAGCCAGTCCCTTCCCGCTTCA
GTGACAACGTCGAGCACAGCTGCGCAAGGAACGCCCGTCGTGGCCAGCCACGATAGCCGCGCTGCCTCGT
CCTGCAGTTCATTCAGGGCACCGGACAGGTCGGTCTTGACAAAAAGAACCGGGCGCCCCTGCGCTGACAG
CCGGAACACGGCGGCATCAGAGCAGCCGATTGTCTGTTGTGCCCAGTCATAGCCGAATAGCCTCTCCACC
CAAGCGGCCGGAGAACCTGCGTGCAATCCATCTTGTTCAATCCCTCCGGAGCCTCCGCCACCTGATCCGC
CACCTCCGCTCCCACCACCGGTCTGCTCGTTCTTCAGCACGCGCTCCACGAAGCTCTTGATGTACTTACC
CATTTCATCTGGAGCGTCCTCCTGGCTGAAGTGGAGGCCCTTCACCTTCACGAACTCGGTGTTAGGGAAC
TTCTTAGCTCCCTCGACAATAGCGTTGGAAAAGAACCCAGGGTCGGACTCGATGAACATCTTAGGCAGAT
CGTCGCTGGCCCGAAGGTAGGCGTTGTAGTTGCGGACAATCTGGACGACGTCGGGCTTGCCTCCCTTAAC
GAGAGGGATCTCGCGAGGCCAGGAGAGGGTAGGCCGTCTAACCTCGCCCTTCTCCTTGAATGGCTCCAGG
TAGGCAGCGAACTCCTCAGGCTCCAGTTTCCGCATGATCTTGCTTGGGAGCATGGTCTCGACGAAGAAGT
TATTCTCAAGCACCATTTTCTCGCCCTCTTCGCTCTTGATCAGGGCGATATCCTCCTCGATGTCAGGCCA
CTCGTCCCAGGACTCGATCACGTCCACGACACTCTCAGCATGGACGATGGCCTTGATCTTGTCTTGGTGC
TCGTAGGAGTAGTGAAAGGCCAGACAAGCCCCCCAGTCGTGGCCCACAAAGATGATTTTCTTTGGAAGGT
TCAGCAGCTCGAACCAAGCGGTGAGGTACTTGTAGTGATCCAGGAGGCGATATGAGCCATTCCCGCTCTT
GCCGGACTTACCCATTCCGATCAGATCAGGGATGATGCATCTAGCCACGGGCTCGATGTGAGGCACGACG
TGCCTCCACAGGTAGCTGGAGGCAGCGTTACCATGCAGAAAAATCACGGCGTTCTCGGCGTGCTTCTCGG
AATCATAGTAGTTGATGAAGGAGTCCAGCACGTTCATTTGCTTGCAGCGAGCCCACCACTGAGGCCCAGT
GATCATGCGTTTGCGTTGCTCGGGGTCGTACACCTTGGAAGCCATGGTGGCTCCAGCCTTTGGTTCGAGA
CTGTTGTGTCAGAAGAATCAAGCTTTTTGCAAAAGCCTAGGCCTCCAAAAAAGCCTCCTCACTACTTCTG
GAATAGCTCAGAGGCCGAGGCGGCCTCGGCCTCTGCATAAATAAAAAAAATTAGTCAGCCATGGGGCGGA
GAATGGGCGGAACTGGGCGGAGTTAGGGGCGGGATGGGCGGAGTTAGGGGCGGGACTATGGTTGCTGACT
AATTGAGATGCATGCTTTGCATACTTCTGCCTGCTGGGGAGCCTGGGGACTTTCCACACCTGGTTGCTGA
CTAATTGAGATGCATGCTTTGCATACTTCTGCCTGCTGGGGAGCCTGGGGACTTTCCACACCCTAACTGA
CACACATTCCACAGCTGGTTCTTTCCGCCTCAGAAGGTACCTAACCAAGTTCCTCTTTCAGAGGTTATTT
CAGGCCATGGTGCTGCGCAGATCCGCGTATGCGGTGTGAAATACCGCACAGATGCGTAAGGAGAAAATAC
CGCATCAGGAAATTGTAAGCGTTAATATTTTGTTAAAATTCGATTTTACCACATTTGTAGAGGTTTTACT
TGCTTAAAAAAACCTCCCACATCTCCCCCTGAACCTGAAACATAAAATGAATGCAATTGTTGTTGTTAAC
TTGTTTATTGCAGCTTATAATGGTTACAAATAAAGCAATAGCATCACAAATTTCACAAATAAAGCATTTT
TTTCACTGCATTCTAGTTGTGGTTTGTCCAAACTCATCAATGTATCTTATCATGTCTGCTCGAAGCGGCC
GCCCCAAGGGGTTATGCTAGTTATTGCTCAGCGGTGGCAGCAGCCAACTCAGCTTCCTTTCGGGCTTTGT
TAGCAGCCGGATCAGCTTGCATGCCTGCAGGTCGACTCTCTCCAAAGTCAGGGGCCAGGCCAGTTTCGAG
AGAGACGATGGGAAAACCTGCTCAACAGGGTGGCTGAAGCCTGAACCAGCTGAACAGGACGGTCCCATCA
CCCCCCAGCAACCTAGTCCCTCTCCTGGCCCACAGAACAGAGCCAGAAACTCCACAAACCACTTTTATTA
CCCAGTGGGCGGGCTGGGCTGTGATGTTGGAGAACCTTGGGGGTGGGGGCTGCGGAATGCAGCTGAGCTT
CTCCTGGCTCTGTCTGCTGGTCTAGGCCAGGGTGGGGCTGATCAAGGGCAGAGAGCTCAATCTTGGGGGA
AGAGGAAGAGAGGATAGAGAGGCCAAACAGGCCTCTTCCCCTCCTCTTCACCCATGCCACAGCATTAAAT
AAACAAAAAGCAACTCTTTACAGCACAAACTACACAGGGAAGTCCTTCCTCCCAGCCCTGGGCGCACAGC
ATGGAAGAGGAGCTCGGGAGGACAGGGTTGGGGCCTCCAGGGTCTGACACCACCCCACTCCTCTTCCTAG
CACCATGGGGTAGGGACAGGCAGCTTTGAACAGAGGAAACAAAACTCCAACTTCCTCCAAACTCCTATGC
AGGCAGGTCCATCTAGTCTGGTACTTCTGGCCCAAGGGTTTTCTGCTCCTTCCAAACCTTTGAGCTTTCT
CAGGACGTGAGCTTAGCTGAGACTTCTCCAAGAGGGGCTGGAGCCCTGGTCTCTGAGGCACAGTGGGCCT
GGGAAACAGGCAAGAGTCTGGTTCCAAAGTTTTTCCCAGCCCAGGCCTCTGCCTTGGCAAGCAGGAAGCA
GGGCCAGGTGAGAGCCGGTGAGACCCAGGCACTCGAGGCTAGCGAGCTCGTTTAAACAACTAGAATTACA
CGGCGATCTTGCCGCCCTTCTTGGCCTTAATGAGAATCTCGCGGATCTTGCGGGCGTCCAACTTGCCGGT
CAGTCCTTTAGGCACCTCGTCCACGAACACAACACCACCGCGCAGCTTCTTGGCGGTTGTAACCTGGCTG
GCCACATAGTCCACGATCTCCTTCTCGGTCATGGTTTTACCGTGTTCCAGCACGACGACTGCGGCGGGCA
GCTCGCCGGCATCGTCGTCGGGCAGGCCGGCGACCCCGGCGTCGAAGATGTTGGGGTGTTGCAGCAGGAT
GCTCTCCAGTTCGGCTGGGGCTACCTGGTAGCCCTTGTATTTGATCAGGCTCTTCAGCCGGTCCACGATG
AAGAAGTGCTCGTCCTCGTCCCAGTAGGCGATGTCGCCGCTGTGCAGCCAGCCGTCCTTGTCGATGAGAG
CGTTTGTAGCCTCGGGGTTGTTAACGTAGCCGCTCATGATCATGGGGCCACGGACGCACAGCTCGCCGCG
CTGGTTCACACCCAGTGTCTTACCGGTGTCCAAGTCCACCACCTTAGCCTCGAAGAAGGGCACCACCTTG
CCTACTGCGCCAGGCTTGTCGTCCCCTTCGGGGGTGATCAGAATGGCGCTGGTTGTTTCTGTCAGGCCGT
AGCCCTGGCGGATGCCTGGTAGGTGGAAGCGTTTGGCCACGGCCTCACCTACCTCCTTGCTGAGCGGCGC
CCCGCCGCTGGCGATCTCGTGCAAGTTGCTTAGGTCGTACTTGTCGATGAGAGTGCTCTTAGCGAAGAAG
CTAAATAGTGTGGGCACCAGCAGGGCAGATTGAATCTTATAGTCTTGCAAGCTGCGCAAGAATAGCTCCT
CCTCGAAGCGGTACATGAGCACGACCCGAAAGCCGCAGATCAAGTAGCCCAGCGTGGTGAACATGCCGAA
GCCGTGGTGAAATGGCACCACGCTGAGGATAGCGGTGTCGGGGATGATCTGGTTGCCGAAGATGGGGTCG
CGGGCATGACTGAATCGGACACAAGCGGTGCGGTGCGGTAGGGCTACGCCCTTGGGCAATCCGGTACTGC
CACTACTGTTCATGATCAGGGCGATGGTTTTGTCCCGGTCGAAGCTCTCGGGCACGAAGTCGTACTCGTT
GAAGCCGGGTGGCAAATGGGAAGTCACGAAGGTGTACATGCTTTGGAAGCCCTGGTAGTCGGTCTTGCTA
TCCATGATGATGATCTTTTGTATGATCGGTAGCTTCTTTTGCACGTTGAGGATCTTTTGCAGCCCTTTCT
TGCTCACGAATACGACGGTGGGCTGGCTGATGCCCATGCTGTTCAGCAGCTCGCGCTCGTTGTAGATGTC
GTTAGCTGGGGCCACAGCCACACCGATGAACAGGGCACCCAACACGGGCATGAAGAACTGCAAGCTATTC
TCGCTGCACACCACGATCCGATGGTTTGTATTCAGCCCATAGCGCTTCATAGCTTCTGCCAGCCGAACGC
TCATCTCGAAGTACTCGGCGTAGGTAATGTCCACCTCGATATGTGCGTCGGTAAAGGCGATGGTGCCGGG
CACCAGGGCGTAGCGCTTCATGGCTTTGTGCAGCTGCTCGCCGGCGGTCCCGTCTTCGAGTGGGTAGAAT
GGCGCTGGGCCCTTCTTAATGTTTTTGGCATCTTCCATGGTGGCTTTACCAACAGTACCGGATTGCCAAG
CTTGGGCTGCAGGTCGAAAGGCCCGGAGATGAGGAAGAGGAGAACAGCGCGGCAGACGTGCGCTTTTGAA
GCGTGCAGAATGCCGGGCCTCCGGAGGACCTTCGGGCGCCCGCCCCGCCCCTGAGCCCGCCCCTGAGCCC
GCCCCCGGACCCACCCCTTCCCAGCCTCTGAGCCCAGAAAGCGAAGGAGCAAAGCTGCTATTGGCCGCTG
CCCCAAAGGCCTACCCGCTTCCATTGCTCAGCGGTGCTGTCCATCTGCACGAGACTAGTGAGACGTGCTA
CTTCCATTTGTCACGTCCTGCACGACGCGAGCTGCGGGGCGGGGGGGAACTTCCTGACTAGGGGAGGAGT
AGAAGGTGGCGCGAAGGGGCCACCAAAGAACGGAGCCGGTTGGCGCCTACCGGTGGATGTGGAATGTGTG
CGAGGCCAGAGGCCACTTGTGTAGCGCCAAGTGCCCAGCGGGGCTGCTAAAGCGCATGCTCCAGACTGCC
TTGGGAAAAGCGCCTCCCCTACCCGGTAGATCTCGATCCTCTACGCCGGACGCATCGTGGCCGGAGTACT
GCGGTTTATCTCGATGGCTACGAGGGCAGACAGTAAGTGGATTTACCATAATCCCTTAATTGTACGCACC
GCTAAAACGCGTTCAGCGCGATCACGGCAGCAGACAGGTAAAAATGGCAACAAACCACCCGAAAAACTGC
CGCAATCGCGCCTGATAAATTTTAACCGTATGAATACCTATGCAACCAGAGGGTACAGGCCACATTACCC
CCACTTAATCCACTGAAGCTGCCATTTTTCATGGTTTCACCATCCCAGCGAAGGGCCATCCAGCGTGCGT
TCCTGTATTTCCGGACTATAAAAGGATCTAGGTGAAGATCCTTTTTGATAATCTCATGACCAAAATCCCT
TAACGTGAGTTTTCGTTCCACTGAGCGTCAGACCCCGTAGAAAAGATCAAAGGATCTTC
